Addgene plasmid #60136: pNB649
Purpose: Firefly luciferase (Promega) driven by MET17 promoter.
Depositing lab: Nicolas Buchler. Depositing organization: Duke University. Publication: Measuring fast gene dynamics in single cells with time-lapse luminescence microscopy. Mazo-Vargas A, Park H, Aydin M, Buchler NE. Mol Biol Cell. 2014 Sep 17. pii: mbc.E14-07-1187. 10.1091/mbc.E14-07-1187 PubMed 25232010.
Backbone
  Vector backbone: p406
  Backbone size w/o insert (bp): 5261
  Total vector size (bp): 6929
  Vector type: Yeast Expression
  Selectable markers: URA3
Growth in bacteria
  Bacterial resistance: Ampicillin, 100 μg/mL
  Growth temperature: 37°C
  Growth strain: DH5alpha
  Copy number: High Copy
Gene/Insert
  Gene/Insert name: FLuc (alt names: Firefly luciferase; p406-MET17pr-FLuc)
  Species: Photinus pyralis
  Insert size (bp): 1668
  Mutation: A4V
  Promoter: MET17pr
  Cloning method: Restriction Enzyme; 5′ cloning site PacI (not destroyed); 3′ cloning site AscI (not destroyed)
  Sequencing primers: 5′ cactttatgcttccggctcctatgtt; 3′ CTGCCGGTAGAGGTGTGGTCAATAAG
Terms and licenses: Academic/Nonprofit Terms; Industry Terms: Not Available to Industry
How to cite: pNB649 was a gift from Nicolas Buchler (Addgene plasmid # 60136 ; http://n2t.net/addgene:60136 ; RRID:Addgene_60136)
