[The description below was written by a language model from this plasmid's Addgene catalogue record and pLannotate feature annotations shown in this document.]
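Description:
pNB649 is a 6.9 kb yeast expression plasmid built on the p406 backbone, carrying firefly (Photinus pyralis) luciferase under the control of the Saccharomyces cerevisiae MET17 promoter. In E. coli it is propagated as a high-copy plasmid through a ColE1/pUC-type origin and selected with ampicillin via the β-lactamase gene. An f1 phage origin and leftover pBluescript-style elements (lac promoter/operator, lacZα fragment, T3 and T7 promoters) are also present. In yeast, selection relies on the URA3 marker with its own promoter, which complements uracil auxotrophy and can be counterselected with 5-FOA. The feature table shows no yeast replication origin (no 2μ or CEN/ARS), which is consistent with an integrating vector, although the record does not say this explicitly or name an integration site.

The roughly 1.7 kb luciferase insert, annotated as the enhanced luc+ version and recorded with an A4V substitution, was cloned between PacI and AscI sites that both remain intact. It sits directly downstream of the MET17 promoter and is followed by the ADH1 terminator. Because MET17 transcription is repressed by methionine, reporter expression can be switched off or on by changing methionine availability in the medium. Short fragments of an Ashbya gossypii TEF promoter and the CYC1 terminator lie downstream of the cassette and appear to be backbone remnants rather than functional units. The associated publication concerns measuring fast gene expression dynamics in single cells by time-lapse luminescence microscopy, so the construct serves as a regulatable luminescent reporter for that kind of work.
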