Features (pLannotate 1.2.2; 22 found; start..end, strand, type, name):
     96..200     +  promoter       AmpR promoter: bla
    201..1061    +  CDS            AmpR: β-lactamase; bla; confers resistance to ampicillin, carbenicillin, and related antibiotics
   1232..1820    +  rep_origin     ori: high-copy-number ColE1/pMB1/pBR322/pUC origin of replication
   2003..2095    +  CDS            lacI (fragment): lac repressor; lacI; The lac repressor binds to the lac operator to inhibit transcription in E. coli. This inhibition can be relieved by adding lactose or isopropyl-β-D-thiogalactopyranoside (IPTG).
   2108..2129    +  protein_bind   CAP binding site: CAP binding activates transcription in the presence of cAMP. E. coli catabolite activator protein
   2144..2174    +  promoter       lac promoter: promoter for the E. coli lac operon
   2182..2198    +  protein_bind   lac operator: The lac repressor binds to the lac operator to inhibit transcription in E. coli. This inhibition can be relieved by adding lactose or isopropyl-β-D-thiogalactopyranoside (IPTG). lac repressor encoded by lacI
   2243..2261    +  promoter       T3 promoter: promoter for bacteriophage T3 RNA polymerase
   2312..2661    +  promoter       MET17 promoter: S. cerevisiae MET17; expression is repressed by methionine; MET15; MET25
   2661..2685    +  misc_feature   MCS (fragment): pBluescript multiple cloning site
   2695..4345    +  CDS            luciferase (fragment): firefly luciferase; luc+; enhanced luc+ version of the luciferase gene
   4377..4564    +  terminator     ADH1 terminator: S. cerevisiae ADH1; transcription terminator for the S. cerevisiae alcohol dehydrogenase 1 (ADH1) gene
   4639..4846    +  promoter       TEF promoter (fragment): Ashbya gossypii TEF promoter
   4837..4916    +  terminator     CYC1 terminator (fragment): S. cerevisiae CYC1; transcription terminator for CYC1
   4935..4953    -  promoter       T7 promoter: promoter for bacteriophage T7 RNA polymerase
   4961..5116    +  CDS            lacZα (fragment): LacZα fragment of β-galactosidase; lacZ fragment
   5124..5579    +  rep_origin     f1 ori (sequence partly withheld): f1 bacteriophage origin of replication; arrow indicates direction of (+) strand synthesis
   5580..5631    -  misc_feature   bom (fragment): basis of mobility region from pBR322
   5710..6513    -  CDS            URA3: orotidine-5'-phosphate decarboxylase, required for uracil biosynthesis; S. cerevisiae URA3; yeast auxotrophic marker, counterselectable with 5-fluoroorotic acid (5-FOA)
   6514..6729    -  promoter       URA3 promoter: S. cerevisiae URA3
   6744..6793    -  misc_feature   bom (fragment): basis of mobility region from pBR322
   6895..1       -  CDS            rop (fragment) (across the origin): Rop protein, which maintains plasmids at low copy number; rop
>Addgene plasmid #60136 | pNB649 | depositor full sequence | sequence record 96204 | pNB649 sequence 6929 bps
GACGAAAGGGCCTCGTGATACGCCTATTTTTATAGGTTAATGTCATGATAATAATGGTTTCTTAGACGTC
AGGTGGCACTTTTCGGGGAAATGTGCGCGGAACCCCTATTTGTTTATTTTTCTAAATACATTCAAATATG
TATCCGCTCATGAGACAATAACCCTGATAAATGCTTCAATAATATTGAAAAAGGAAGAGTATGAGTATTC
AACATTTCCGTGTCGCCCTTATTCCCTTTTTTGCGGCATTTTGCCTTCCTGTTTTTGCTCACCCAGAAAC
GCTGGTGAAAGTAAAAGATGCTGAAGATCAGTTGGGTGCACGAGTGGGTTACATCGAACTGGATCTCAAC
AGCGGTAAGATCCTTGAGAGTTTTCGCCCCGAAGAACGTTTTCCAATGATGAGCACTTTTAAAGTTCTGC
TATGTGGCGCGGTATTATCCCGTATTGACGCCGGGCAAGAGCAACTCGGTCGCCGCATACACTATTCTCA
GAATGACTTGGTTGAGTACTCACCAGTCACAGAAAAGCATCTTACGGATGGCATGACAGTAAGAGAATTA
TGCAGTGCTGCCATAACCATGAGTGATAACACTGCGGCCAACTTACTTCTGACAACGATCGGAGGACCGA
AGGAGCTAACCGCTTTTTTGCACAACATGGGGGATCATGTAACTCGCCTTGATCGTTGGGAACCGGAGCT
GAATGAAGCCATACCAAACGACGAGCGTGACACCACGATGCCTGTAGCAATGGCAACAACGTTGCGCAAA
CTATTAACTGGCGAACTACTTACTCTAGCTTCCCGGCAACAATTAATAGACTGGATGGAGGCGGATAAAG
TTGCAGGACCACTTCTGCGCTCGGCCCTTCCGGCTGGCTGGTTTATTGCTGATAAATCTGGAGCCGGTGA
GCGTGGGTCTCGCGGTATCATTGCAGCACTGGGGCCAGATGGTAAGCCCTCCCGTATCGTAGTTATCTAC
ACGACGGGGAGTCAGGCAACTATGGATGAACGAAATAGACAGATCGCTGAGATAGGTGCCTCACTGATTA
AGCATTGGTAACTGTCAGACCAAGTTTACTCATATATACTTTAGATTGATTTAAAACTTCATTTTTAATT
TAAAAGGATCTAGGTGAAGATCCTTTTTGATAATCTCATGACCAAAATCCCTTAACGTGAGTTTTCGTTC
CACTGAGCGTCAGACCCCGTAGAAAAGATCAAAGGATCTTCTTGAGATCCTTTTTTTCTGCGCGTAATCT
GCTGCTTGCAAACAAAAAAACCACCGCTACCAGCGGTGGTTTGTTTGCCGGATCAAGAGCTACCAACTCT
TTTTCCGAAGGTAACTGGCTTCAGCAGAGCGCAGATACCAAATACTGTCCTTCTAGTGTAGCCGTAGTTA
GGCCACCACTTCAAGAACTCTGTAGCACCGCCTACATACCTCGCTCTGCTAATCCTGTTACCAGTGGCTG
CTGCCAGTGGCGATAAGTCGTGTCTTACCGGGTTGGACTCAAGACGATAGTTACCGGATAAGGCGCAGCG
GTCGGGCTGAACGGGGGGTTCGTGCACACAGCCCAGCTTGGAGCGAACGACCTACACCGAACTGAGATAC
CTACAGCGTGAGCTATGAGAAAGCGCCACGCTTCCCGAAGGGAGAAAGGCGGACAGGTATCCGGTAAGCG
GCAGGGTCGGAACAGGAGAGCGCACGAGGGAGCTTCCAGGGGGAAACGCCTGGTATCTTTATAGTCCTGT
CGGGTTTCGCCACCTCTGACTTGAGCGTCGATTTTTGTGATGCTCGTCAGGGGGGCGGAGCCTATGGAAA
AACGCCAGCAACGCGGCCTTTTTACGGTTCCTGGCCTTTTGCTGGCCTTTTGCTCACATGTTCTTTCCTG
CGTTATCCCCTGATTCTGTGGATAACCGTATTACCGCCTTTGAGTGAGCTGATACCGCTCGCCGCAGCCG
AACGACCGAGCGCAGCGAGTCAGTGAGCGAGGAAGCGGAAGAGCGCCCAATACGCAAACCGCCTCTCCCC
GCGCGTTGGCCGATTCATTAATGCAGCTGGCACGACAGGTTTCCCGACTGGAAAGCGGGCAGTGAGCGCA
ACGCAATTAATGTGAGTTAGCTCACTCATTAGGCACCCCAGGCTTTACACTTTATGCTTCCGGCTCGTAT
GTTGTGTGGAATTGTGAGCGGATAACAATTTCACACAGGAAACAGCTATGACCATGATTACGCCAAGCGC
GCAATTAACCCTCACTAAAGGGAACAAAAGCTGGAGCTCCGGATGCAAGGGTTCGAATCCCTTAGCTCTC
ATTATTTTTTGCTTTTTCTCTTGAGGTCACATGATCGCAAAATGGCAAATGGCACGTGAAGCTGTCGATA
TTGGGGAACTGTGGTGGTTGGCAAATGACTAATTAAGTTAGTCAAGGCGCCATCCTCATGAAAACTGTGT
AACATAATAACCGAAGTGTCGAAAAGGTGGCACCTTGTCCAATTGAACACGCTCGATGAAAAAAATAAGA
TATATATAAGGTTAAGTAAAGCGTCTGTTAGAAAGGAAGTTTTTCCTTTTTCTTGCTCTCTTGTCTTTTC
ATCTACTATTTCCTTCGTGTAATACAGGGTCGTCAGATACATAGATACAATTCTATTACCCCCATCCATA
CTCTAGAACTAGTGGATCCCCCGGGTTAATTAACATGGAAGACGTCAAAAACATAAAGAAAGGCCCGGCG
CCATTCTATCCGCTGGAAGATGGAACCGCTGGAGAGCAACTGCATAAGGCTATGAAGAGATACGCCCTGG
TTCCTGGAACAATTGCTTTTACAGATGCACATATCGAGGTGGACATCACTTACGCTGAGTACTTCGAAAT
GTCCGTTCGGTTGGCAGAAGCTATGAAACGATATGGGCTGAATACAAATCACAGAATCGTCGTATGCAGT
GAAAACTCTCTTCAATTCTTTATGCCGGTGTTGGGCGCGTTATTTATCGGAGTTGCAGTTGCGCCCGCGA
ACGACATTTATAATGAACGTGAATTGCTCAACAGTATGGGCATTTCGCAGCCTACCGTGGTGTTCGTTTC
CAAAAAGGGGTTGCAAAAAATTTTGAACGTGCAAAAAAAGCTCCCAATCATCCAAAAAATTATTATCATG
GATTCTAAAACGGATTACCAGGGATTTCAGTCGATGTACACGTTCGTCACATCTCATCTACCTCCCGGTT
TTAATGAATACGATTTTGTGCCAGAGTCCTTCGATAGGGACAAGACAATTGCACTGATCATGAACTCCTC
TGGATCTACTGGTCTGCCTAAAGGTGTCGCTCTGCCTCATAGAACTGCCTGCGTGAGATTCTCGCATGCC
AGAGATCCTATTTTTGGCAATCAAATCATTCCGGATACTGCGATTTTAAGTGTTGTTCCATTCCATCACG
GTTTTGGAATGTTTACTACACTCGGATATTTGATATGTGGATTTCGAGTCGTCTTAATGTATAGATTTGA
AGAAGAGCTGTTTCTGAGGAGCCTTCAGGATTACAAGATTCAAAGTGCGCTGCTGGTGCCAACCCTATTC
TCCTTCTTCGCCAAAAGCACTCTGATTGACAAATACGATTTATCTAATTTACACGAAATTGCTTCTGGTG
GCGCTCCCCTCTCTAAGGAAGTCGGGGAAGCGGTTGCCAAGAGGTTCCATCTGCCAGGTATCAGGCAAGG
ATATGGGCTCACTGAGACTACATCAGCTATTCTGATTACACCCGAGGGGGATGATAAACCGGGCGCGGTC
GGTAAAGTTGTTCCATTTTTTGAAGCGAAGGTTGTGGATCTGGATACCGGGAAAACGCTGGGCGTTAATC
AAAGAGGCGAACTGTGTGTGAGAGGTCCTATGATTATGTCCGGTTATGTAAACAATCCGGAAGCGACCAA
CGCCTTGATTGACAAGGATGGATGGCTACATTCTGGAGACATAGCTTACTGGGACGAAGACGAACACTTC
TTCATCGTTGACCGCCTGAAGTCTCTGATTAAGTACAAAGGCTATCAGGTGGCTCCCGCTGAATTGGAAT
CCATCTTGCTCCAACACCCCAACATCTTCGACGCAGGTGTCGCAGGTCTTCCCGACGATGACGCCGGTGA
ACTTCCCGCCGCCGTTGTTGTTTTGGAGCACGGAAAGACGATGACGGAAAAAGAGATCGTGGATTACGTC
GCCGGTCAAGTAACAACCGCGAAAAAGTTGCGCGGAGGAGTTGTGTTTGTGGACGAAGTACCGAAAGGTC
TTACCGGAAAACTCGACGCAAGAAAAATCAGAGAGATCCTCATAAAGGCCAAGAAGGGCGGAAAGATCGC
CGTGTCTCGAGAATAAGGCGCGCCACTTCTAAATAAGCGAATTTCTTATGATTTATGATTTTTATTATTA
AATAAGTTATAAAAAAAATAAGTGTATACAAATTTTAAAGTGACTCTTAGGTTTTAAAACGAAAATTCTT
ATTCTTGAGTAACTCTTTCCTGTAGGTCAGGTTGCTTTCTCAGGTATAGTATGAGGTCGCTCTTATTGAC
CACACCTCTACCGGCAGATCCGCTAGGGATAACAGGGTAATATAGATCTGTTTAGCTTGCCTCGTCCCCG
CCGGGTCACCCGGCCAGCGACATGGAGGCCCAGAATACCCTCCTTGACAGTCTTGACGTGCGCAGCTCAG
GGGCATGATGTGACTGTCGCCCGTACATTTAGCCCATACATCCCCATGTATAATCATTTGCATCCATACA
TTTTGATGGCCGCACGGCGCGAAGCAAAAATTACGGCTCCTCGCTGCAGACCTGCGAGCAGGGAAACGCT
CCCCTCACAGACGCGTGTACGCATGTAACATTATACTGAAAACCTTGCTTGAGAAGGTTTTGGGACGCTC
GAAGGCTTTAATTTGCGGCCGGTACCCAATTCGCCCTATAGTGAGTCGTATTACGCGCGCTCACTGGCCG
TCGTTTTACAACGTCGTGACTGGGAAAACCCTGGCGTTACCCAACTTAATCGCCTTGCAGCACATCCCCC
TTTCGCCAGCTGGCGTAATAGCGAAGAGGCCCGCACCGATCGCCCTTCCCAACAGTTGCGCAGCCTGAAT
GGCGAATGGCGCG
[124 nt withheld, positions 5124-5247]
C
[91 nt withheld, positions 5249-5339]
A
[49 nt withheld, positions 5341-5389]
CCTTTGACGTTGGAGTCCACGTTCTTT
[37 nt withheld, positions 5417-5453]
ACCCTATCTCGGTCTATTCTTTTGATTTATAAGGGATTTTGCCGATTTCGGCCTATTGGTTAAAAAATGA
GCTGATTTAACAAAAATTTAACGCGAATTTTAACAAAATATTAACGTTTACAATTTCCTGATGCGGTATT
TTCTCCTTACGCATCTGTGCGGTATTTCACACCGCATAGGGTAATAACTGATATAATTAAATTGAAGCTC
TAATTTGTGAGTTTAGTATACATGCATTTACTTATAATACAGTTTTTTAGTTTTGCTGGCCGCATCTTCT
CAAATATGCTTCCCAGCCTGCTTTTCTGTAACGTTCACCCTCTACCTTAGCATCCCTTCCCTTTGCAAAT
AGTCCTCTTCCAACAATAATAATGTCAGATCCTGTAGAGACCACATCATCCACGGTTCTATACTGTTGAC
CCAATGCGTCTCCCTTGTCATCTAAACCCACACCGGGTGTCATAATCAACCAATCGTAACCTTCATCTCT
TCCACCCATGTCTCTTTGAGCAATAAAGCCGATAACAAAATCTTTGTCGCTCTTCGCAATGTCAACAGTA
CCCTTAGTATATTCTCCAGTAGATAGGGAGCCCTTGCATGACAATTCTGCTAACATCAAAAGGCCTCTAG
GTTCCTTTGTTACTTCTTCTGCCGCCTGCTTCAAACCGCTAACAATACCTGGGCCCACCACACCGTGTGC
ATTCGTAATGTCTGCCCATTCTGCTATTCTGTATACACCCGCAGAGTACTGCAATTTGACTGTATTACCA
ATGTCAGCAAATTTTCTGTCTTCGAAGAGTAAAAAATTGTACTTGGCGGATAATGCCTTTAGCGGCTTAA
CTGTGCCCTCCATGGAAAAATCAGTCAAGATATCCACATGTGTTTTTAGTAAACAAATTTTGGGACCTAA
TGCTTCAACTAACTCCAGTAATTCCTTGGTGGTACGAACATCCAATGAAGCACACAAGTTTGTTTGCTTT
TCGTGCATGATATTAAATAGCTTGGCAGCAACAGGACTAGGATGAGTAGCAGCACGTTCCTTATATGTAG
CTTTCGACATGATTTATCTTCGTTTCCTGCAGGTTTTTGTTCTGTGCAGTTGGGTTAAGAATACTGGGCA
ATTTCATGTTTCTTCAACACTACATATGCGTATATATACCAATCTAAGTCTGTGCTCCTTCCTTCGTTCT
TCCTTCTGTTCGGAGATTACCGAATCAAAAAAATTTCAAAGAAACCGAAATCAAAAAAAAGAATAAAAAA
AAAATGATGAATTGAATTGAAAAGCTGTGGTATGGTGCACTCTCAGTACAATCTGCTCTGATGCCGCATA
GTTAAGCCAGCCCCGACACCCGCCAACACCCGCTGACGCGCCCTGACGGGCTTGTCTGCTCCCGGCATCC
GCTTACAGACAAGCTGTGACCGTCTCCGGGAGCTGCATGTGTCAGAGGTTTTCACCGTCATCACCGAAAC
GCGCGA
