>Addgene plasmid #60136 | pNB649 | addgene partial sequence | sequence record 98166 | pHybLex_rev 5'-GAGTCACTTTAAAATTTGTATACAC-3'
TAACTTATTTAATAATAAAAATCATAAATCATAAGAAATTCGCTTATTTAGAAGTGGCGCGCCTTATTCT
CGAGACACGGCGATCTTTCCGCCCTTCTTGGCCTTTATGAGGATCTCTCTGATTTTTCTTGCGTCGAGTT
TTCCGGTAAGACCTTTCGGTACTTCGTCCACAAACACAACTCCTCCGCGCAACTTTTTCGCGGTTGTTAC
TTGACCGGCGACGTAATCCACGATCTCTTTTTCCGTCATCGTCTTTCCGTGCTCCAAAACAACAACGGCG
GCGGGAAGTTCACCGGCGTCATCGTCGGGAAGACCTGCGACACCTGCGTCGAAGATGTTGGGGTGTTGGA
GCAAGATGGATTCCAATTCAGCGGGAGCCACCTGATAGCCTTTGTACTTAATCAGAGACTTCAGGCGGTC
AACGATGAAGAAGTGTTCGTCTTCGTCCCAGTAAGCTATGTCTCCAGAATGTAGCCATCCATCCTTGTCA
ATCAAGGCGTTGGTCGCTTCCGGATTGTTTACATAACCGGACATAATCATAGGACCTCTCACACACAGTT
CGCCTCTTTGATTAACGCCCAGCGTTTTCCCGGTATCCAGATCCACAACCTTCGCTTCAAAAAATGGAAC
AACTTTACCGACCGCGCCCGGTTTATCATCCCCCTCGGGTGTAATCAGAATAGCTGATGTAGTCTCAGTG
AGCCCATATCCTTGCCTGATACCTGGCAGATGGAACCTCTTGGCAACCGCTTCCCCGACTTCCTTAGAGA
GGGGAGCGCCACCAGAAGCAATTTCGTGTAAATTAGATAAATCGTATTTGTCAATCAGAGTGCTTTTGGC
GAAGAAGGAGAATAGGGTTGGCACCAGCAGCGCACTTTGAATCTTGTAATCCTGAAGGCTCCTCAGAAAC
AGCTCTTCTTC
