>Addgene plasmid #60136 | pNB649 | addgene partial sequence | sequence record 99101 | LucNRev 5'-CCTTATGCAGTTGCTCTCC-3'
GAATGGCGCCGGGCCTTTCTTTATGTTTTTGACGTCTTCCATGTTAATTAACCCGGGGGATCCACTAGTT
CTAGAGTATGGATGGGGGTAATAGAATTGTATCTATGTATCTGACGACCCTGTATTACACGAAGGAAATA
GTAGATGAAAAGACAAGAGAGCAAGAAAAAGGAAAAACTTCCTTTCTAACAGACGCTTTACTTAACCTTA
TATATATCTTATTTTTTTCATCGAGCGTGTTCAATTGGACAAGGTGCCACCTTTTCGACACTTCGGTTAT
TATGTTACACAGTTTTCATGAGGATGGCGCCTTGACTAACTTAATTAGTCATTTGCCAACCACCACAGTT
CCCCAATATCGACAGCTTCACGTGCCATTTGCCATTTTGCGATCATGTGACCTCAAGAGAAAAAGCAAAA
AATAATGAGAGCTAAGGGATTCGAACCCTTGCATCCGGAGCTCCAGCTTTTGTTCCCTTTAGTGAGGGTT
AATTGCGCGCTTGGCGTAATCATGGTCATAGCTGTTTCCTGTGTGAAATTGTTATCCGCTCACAATTCCA
CACAACATACGAGCCGGAAGCATAAAGTGTAAAGCCTGGGGTGCCTAATGAGTGAGCTAACTCACATTAA
TTGCGTTGCGCTCACTGCCCGCTTTCCAGTCGGGAAACCTGTCGTGCCAGCTGCATTAATGAATCGGCCA
ACGCGCGGGGAGAGGCGGTTTGCGTATTGGGCGCTCTTCCGCTTCCTCGCTCACTGACTCGCTGCGCTCG
GTCGTTCGGCTGCGGCGAGCGGTATCAGCTCACTCAAGGCGGTAATACGGTTATCCACAGAATCAGGGGA
TAACGCAG
