>Addgene plasmid #60136 | pNB649 | addgene partial sequence | sequence record 99103 | pHIS-F 5'-TCGTGTAATACAGGGTCGTCA-3'
TTCTATTACCCCCATCCATACTCTAGAACTAGTGGATCCCCCGGGTTAATTAACATGGAAGACGTCAAAA
ACATAAAGAAAGGCCCGGCGCCATTCTATCCGCTGGAAGATGGAACCGCTGGAGAGCAACTGCATAAGGC
TATGAAGAGATACGCCCTGGTTCCTGGAACAATTGCTTTTACAGATGCACATATCGAGGTGGACATCACT
TACGCTGAGTACTTCGAAATGTCCGTTCGGTTGGCAGAAGCTATGAAACGATATGGGCTGAATACAAATC
ACAGAATCGTCGTATGCAGTGAAAACTCTCTTCAATTCTTTATGCCGGTGTTGGGCGCGTTATTTATCGG
AGTTGCAGTTGCGCCCGCGAACGACATTTATAATGAACGTGAATTGCTCAACAGTATGGGCATTTCGCAG
CCTACCGTGGTGTTCGTTTCCAAAAAGGGGTTGCAAAAAATTTTGAACGTGCAAAAAAAGCTCCCAATCA
TCCAAAAAATTATTATCATGGATTCTAAAACGGATTACCAGGGATTTCAGTCGATGTACACGTTCGTCAC
ATCTCATCTACCTCCCGGTTTTAATGAATACGATTTTGTGCCAGAGTCCTTCGATAGGGACAAGACAATT
GCACTGATCATGAACTCCTCTGGATCTACTGGTCTGCCTAAAGGTGTCGCTCTGCCTCATAGAACTGCCT
GCGTGAGATTCTCGCATGCCAGAGATCCTATTTTTGGCAATCAAATCATTCCGGATACTGCGATTTTAAG
TGTTGTTCCATTCCATCACGGTTTTGGAATGTTTACTACACTCGGATATTTGATATGTGGATTTCGAGTC
GTCTTAATGTATAGATTTGAAGAAGAGCTGTTTCTGAGGAGCCTTCAGGATTACAAGATTCAAAGTGCGC
TGCTGGTGCCAACCCTATTCTCCTTCTTCGC
